>Addgene plasmid #141636 | TFORF0534 | addgene full sequence | sequence record 409199 | Addgene Partial NGS Result
TTAATGTAGTCTTATGCAATACTCTTGTAGTCTTGCAACATGGTAACGATGAGTTAGCAACATGCCTTAC
AAGGAGAGAAAAAGCACCGTGCATGCCGATTGGTGGAAGTAAGGTGGTACGATCGTGCCTTATTAGGAAG
GCAACAGACGGGTCTGACATGGATTGGACGAACCACTGAATTGCCGCATTGCAGAGATATTGTATTTAAG
TGCCTAGCTCGATACATAAACGGGTCTCTCTGGTTAGACCAGATCTGAGCCTGGGAGCTCTCTGGCTAAC
TAGGGAACCCACTGCTTAAGCCTCAATAAAGCTTGCCTTGAGTGCTTCAAGTAGTGTGTGCCCGTCTGTT
GTGTGACTCTGGTAACTAGAGATCCCTCAGACCCTTTTAGTCAGTGTGGAAAATCTCTAGCAGTGGCGCC
CGAACAGGGACTTGAAAGCGAAAGGGAAACCAGAGGAGCTCTCTCGACGCAGGACTCGGCTTGCTGAAGC
GCGCACGGCAAGAGGCGAGGGGCGGCGACTGGTGAGTACGCCAAAAATTTTGACTAGCGGAGGCTAGAAG
GAGAGAGATGGGTGCGAGAGCGTCAGTATTAAGCGGGGGAGAATTAGATCGCGATGGGAAAAAATTCGGT
TAAGGCCAGGGGGAAAGAAAAAATATAAATTAAAACATATAGTATGGGCAAGCAGGGAGCTAGAACGATT
CGCAGTTAATCCTGGCCTGTTAGAAACATCAGAAGGCTGTAGACAAATACTGGGACAGCTACAACCATCC
CTTCAGACAGGATCAGAAGAACTTAGATCATTATATAATACAGTAGCAACCCTCTATTGTGTGCATCAAA
GGATAGAGATAAAAGACACCAAGGAAGCTTTAGACAAGATAGAGGAAGAGCAAAACAAAAGTAAGACCAC
CGCACAGCAAGCGGCCGCTGATCTTCAGACCTGGAGGAGGAGATATGAGGGACAATTGGAGAAGTGAATT
ATATAAATATAAAGTAGTAAAAATTGAACCATTAGGAGTAGCACCCACCAAGGCAAAGAGAAGAGTGGTG
CAGAGAGAAAAAAGAGCAGTGGGAATAGGAGCTTTGTTCCTTGGGTTCTTGGGAGCAGCAGGAAGCACTA
TGGGCGCAGCGTCAATGACGCTGACGGTACAGGCCAGACAATTATTGTCTGGTATAGTGCAGCAGCAGAA
CAATTTGCTGAGGGCTATTGAGGCGCAACAGCATCTGTTGCAACTCACAGTCTGGGGCATCAAGCAGCTC
CAGGCAAGAATCCTGGCTGTGGAAAGATACCTAAAGGATCAACAGCTCCTGGGGATTTGGGGTTGCTCTG
GAAAACTCATTTGCACCACTGCTGTGCCTTGGAATGCTAGTTGGAGTAATAAATCTCTGGAACAGATTTG
GAATCACACGACCTGGATGGAGTGGGACAGAGAAATTAACAATTACACAAGCTTAATACACTCCTTAATT
GAAGAATCGCAAAACCAGCAAGAAAAGAATGAACAAGAATTATTGGAATTAGATAAATGGGCAAGTTTGT
GGAATTGGTTTAACATAACAAATTGGCTGTGGTATATAAAATTATTCATAATGATAGTAGGAGGCTTGGT
AGGTTTAAGAATAGTTTTTGCTGTACTTTCTATAGTGAATAGAGTTAGGCAGGGATATTCACCATTATCG
TTTCAGACCCACCTCCCAACCCCGAGGGGACCCATGCATTGCATCTCAATTAGTCAGCAACCAGGTGTGG
AAAGTCCCCAGGCTCCCCAGCAGGCAGAAGTATGCAAAGCATGCGTCTCAATTAGTCAGCAACCATAGTC
CCGCCCCTAACTCCGCCCATCCCGCCCCTAACTCCGCCCAGTTCCGCCCATTCTCCGCCCCATGGCTGAC
TAATTTTTTTTATTTATGCAGAGGCCGAGGCCGCCTCGGCCTCTGAGCTATTCCAGAAGTAGTGAGGAGG
CTTTTTTGGAGGCCTAGGCTTTTGCAAAAAGCTTTCTAGAGGTACCACCGGAGCTTACCATGACCGAGTA
CAAGCCCACGGTGCGCCTCGCCACCCGCGACGACGTCCCCAGGGCCGTACGCACCCTCGCCGCCGCGTTC
GCCGACTACCCCGCCACGCGCCACACCGTCGATCCGGACCGCCACATCGAGCGGGTCACCGAGCTGCAAG
AACTCTTCCTCACGCGCGTCGGGCTCGACATCGGCAAGGTGTGGGTCGCGGACGACGGCGCCGCCGTGGC
GGTCTGGACCACGCCGGAGAGCGTCGAAGCGGGGGCGGTGTTCGCCGAGATCGGCCCGCGCATGGCCGAG
TTGAGCGGTTCCCGGCTGGCCGCGCAGCAACAGATGGAAGGCCTCCTGGCGCCGCACCGGCCCAAGGAGC
CCGCGTGGTTCCTGGCCACCGTCGGCGTCTCGCCCGACCACCAGGGCAAGGGTCTGGGCAGCGCCGTCGT
GCTCCCCGGAGTGGAGGCGGCCGAGCGCGCCGGGGTGCCCGCCTTCCTGGAGACCTCCGCGCCCCGCAAC
CTCCCCTTCTACGAGCGGCTCGGCTTCACCGTCACCGCCGACGTCGAGGTGCCCGAAGGACCGCGCACCT
GGTGCATGACCCGCAAGCCCGGTGCCAGTTAACGAATTCTAGATCTTGAGACAAATGGCAGTATTCATCC
ACAATTTTAAAAGAAAAGGGGGGATTGGGGGGTACAGTGCAGGGGAAAGAATAGTAGACATAATAGCAAC
AGACATACAAACTAAAGAATTACAAAAACAAATTACAAAAATTCAAAATTTTCGGGTTTATTACAGGGAC
AGCAGAGATCCACTTTGGCGCCGGCTCGAGGCCTGCAGGTGCAAAGATGGATAAAGTTTTAAACAGAGAG
GAATCTTTGCAGCTAATGGACCTTCTAGGTCTTGAAAGGAGTGGGAATTGGCTCCGGTGCCCGTCAGTGG
GCAGAGCGCACATCGCCCACAGTCCCCGAGAAGTTGGGGGGAGGGGTCGGCAATTGAACCGGTGCCTAGA
GAAGGTGGCGCGGGGTAAACTGGGAAAGTGATGTCGTGTACTGGCTCCGCCTTTTTCCCGAGGGTGGGGG
AGAACCGTATATAAGTGCAGTAGTCGCCGTGAACGTTCTTTTTCGCAACGGGTTTGCCGCCAGAACACAG
GTAAGTGCCGTGTGTGGTTCCCGCGGGCCTGGCCTCTTTACGGGTTATGGCCCTTGCGTGCCTTGAATTA
CTTCCACCTGGCTGCAGTACGTGATTCTTGATCCCGAGCTTCGGGTTGGAAGTGGGTGGGAGAGTTCGAG
GCCTTGCGCTTAAGGAGCCCCTTCGCCTCGTGCTTGAGTTGAGGCCTGGCCTGGGCGCTGGGGCCGCCGC
GTGCGAATCTGGTGGCACCTTCGCGCCTGTCTCGCTGCTTTCGATAAGTCTCTAGCCATTTAAAATTTTT
GATGACCTGCTGCGACGCTTTTTTTCTGGCAAGATAGTCTTGTAAATGCGGGCCAAGATCTGCACACTGG
TATTTCGGTTTTTGGGGCCGCGGGCGGCGACGGGGCCCGTGCGTCCCAGCGCACATGTTCGGCGAGGCGG
GGCCTGCGAGCGCGGCCACCGAGAATCGGACGGGGGTAGTCTCAAGCTGGCCGGCCTGCTCTGGTGCCTG
GCCTCGCGCCGCCGTGTATCGCCCCGCCCTGGGCGGCAAGGCTGGCCCGGTCGGCACCAGTTGCGTGAGC
GGAAAGATGGCCGCTTCCCGGCCCTGCTGCAGGGAGCTCAAAATGGAGGACGCGGCGCTCGGGAGAGCGG
GCGGGTGAGTCACCCACACAAAGGAAAAGGGCCTTTCCGTCCTCAGCCGTCGCTTCATGTGACTCCACGG
AGTACCGGGCGCCGTCCAGGCACCTCGATTAGTTCTCGAGCTTTTGGAGTACGTCGTCTTTAGGTTGGGG
GGAGGGGTTTTATGCGATGGAGTTTCCCCACACTGAGTGGGTGGAGACTGAAGTTAGGCCAGCTTGGCAC
TTGATGTAATTCTCCTTGGAATTTGCCCTTTTTGAGTTTGGATCTTGGTTCATTCTCAAGCCTCAGACAG
TGGTTCAAAGTTTTTTTCTTCCATTTCAGGTGTCGTGAGGCTAGCACCGCCACCATGGCCGGGGAGGCGG
AGGGCTTGGTGATGTTTGAGGATGTGACGGTATATTTCTCCAGGGAGGAGTGGGGGCTCCTTAATGTGAC
CCAGAAGGGCCTATACCGGGATGTGATGCTGGAGAACTTTGCACTCGTTAGCTCACTGGGACTTGCACCT
TCGAGATCCCCTGTGTTTACCCAGCTGGAGGATGATGAACAGTCGTGGGTGCCCAGCTGGGTGGATGTGA
CTCCAGTCAGCAGAGCAGAAGCCAGGAGAGGTTTTGGTCTTGGCCCCGCATGTTCCTGCCTCTCTGGCCT
GCGTCTCCTCATTGCCCTTCTCTGTATCTGTGCAGAGCTGTCTACTGTTGGCGACTCAGTGCGTGTCTTG
AAATGTGCACATATCCTTAAACAGATGGTTTGTGTAGAGTGGAGGATGAGAGAGCCCATCCTGAGCATCT
AGTAATGAACTAGTCCGTAACTTGAAAGTATTTCGATTTCTTGGCTTTATATATCTTGTGGAAAGGACGA
TAGGAACGCCTATCACTTGAATTTACGCGTTAAGTCGACAATCAACCTCTGGATTACAAAATTTGTGAAA
GATTGACTGGTATTCTTAACTATGTTGCTCCTTTTACGCTATGTGGATACGCTGCTTTAATGCCTTTGTA
TCATGCTATTGCTTCCCGTATGGCTTTCATTTTCTCCTCCTTGTATAAATCCTGGTTGCTGTCTCTTTAT
GAGGAGTTGTGGCCCGTTGTCAGGCAACGTGGCGTGGTGTGCACTGTGTTTGCTGACGCAACCCCCACTG
GTTGGGGCATTGCCACCACCTGTCAGCTCCTTTCCGGGACTTTCGCTTTCCCCCTCCCTATTGCCACGGC
GGAACTCATCGCCGCCTGCCTTGCCCGCTGCTGGACAGGGGCTCGGCTGTTGGGCACTGACAATTCCGTG
GTGTTGTCGGGGAAATCATCGTCCTTTCCTTGGCTGCTCGCCTGTGTTGCCACCTGGATTCTGCGCGGGA
CGTCCTTCTGCTACGTCCCTTCGGCCCTCAATCCAGCGGACCTTCCTTCCCGCGGCCTGCTGCCGGCTCT
GCGGCCTCTTCCGCGTCTTCGCCTTCGCCCTCAGACGAGTCGGATCTCCCTTTGGGCCGCCTCCCCGCGT
CGACTTTAAGACCAATGACTTACAAGGCAGCTGTAGATCTTAGCCACTTTTTAAAAGAAAAGGGGGGACT
GGAAGGGCTAATTCACTCCCAACGAAGACAAGATCTGCTTTTTGCTTGTACTGGGTCTCTCTGGTTAGAC
CAGATCTGAGCCTGGGAGCTCTCTGGCTAACTAGGGAACCCACTGCTTAAGCCTCAATAAAGCTTGCCTT
GAGTGCTTCAAGTAGTGTGTGCCCGTCTGTTGTGTGACTCTGGTAACTAGAGATCCCTCAGACCCTTTTA
GTCAGTGTGGAAAATCTCTAGCAGTACGTATAGTAGTTCATGTCATCTTATTATTCAGTATTTATAACTT
GCAAAGAAATGAATATCAGAGAGTGAGAGGAACTTGTTTATTGCAGCTTATAATGGTTACAAATAAAGCA
ATAGCATCACAAATTTCACAAATAAAGCATTTTTTTCACTGCATTCTAGTTGTGGTTTGTCCAAACTCAT
CAATGTATCTTATCATGTCTGGCTCTAGCTATCCCGCCCCTAACTCCGCCCATCCCGCCCCTAACTCCGC
CCAGTTCCGCCCATTCTCCGCCCCATGGCTGACTAATTTTTTTTATTTATGCAGAGGCCGAGGCCGCCTC
GGCCTCTGAGCTATTCCAGAAGTAGTGAGGAGGCTTTTTTGGAGGCCTAGGGACGTACCCAATTCGCCCT
ATAGTGAGTCGTATTACGCGCGCTCACTGGCCGTCGTTTTACAACGTCGTGACTGGGAAAACCCTGGCGT
TACCCAACTTAATCGCCTTGCAGCACATCCCCCTTTCGCCAGCTGGCGTAATAGCGAAGAGGCCCGCACC
GATCGCCCTTCCCAACAGTTGCGCAGCCTGAATGGCGAATGGG
[124 nt withheld, positions 6134-6257]
C
[91 nt withheld, positions 6259-6349]
A
[49 nt withheld, positions 6351-6399]
CCTTTGACGTTGGAGTCCACGTTCTTT
[37 nt withheld, positions 6427-6463]
ACCCTATCTCGGTCTATTCTTTTGATTTATAAGGGATTTTGCCGATTTCGGCCTATTGGTTAAAAAATGA
GCTGATTTAACAAAAATTTAACGCGAATTTTAACAAAATATTAACGCTTACAATTTAGGTGGCACTTTTC
GGGGAAATGTGCGCGGAACCCCTATTTGTTTATTTTTCTAAATACATTCAAATATGTATCCGCTCATGAG
ACAATAACCCTGATAAATGCTTCAATAATATTGAAAAAGGAAGAGTATGAGTATTCAACATTTCCGTGTC
GCCCTTATTCCCTTTTTTGCGGCATTTTGCCTTCCTGTTTTTGCTCACCCAGAAACGCTGGTGAAAGTAA
AAGATGCTGAAGATCAGTTGGGTGCACGAGTGGGTTACATCGAACTGGATCTCAACAGCGGTAAGATCCT
TGAGAGTTTTCGCCCCGAAGAACGTTTTCCAATGATGAGCACTTTTAAAGTTCTGCTATGTGGCGCGGTA
TTATCCCGTATTGACGCCGGGCAAGAGCAACTCGGTCGCCGCATACACTATTCTCAGAATGACTTGGTTG
AGTACTCACCAGTCACAGAAAAGCATCTTACGGATGGCATGACAGTAAGAGAATTATGCAGTGCTGCCAT
AACCATGAGTGATAACACTGCGGCCAACTTACTTCTGACAACGATCGGAGGACCGAAGGAGCTAACCGCT
TTTTTGCACAACATGGGGGATCATGTAACTCGCCTTGATCGTTGGGAACCGGAGCTGAATGAAGCCATAC
CAAACGACGAGCGTGACACCACGATGCCTGTAGCAATGGCAACAACGTTGCGCAAACTATTAACTGGCGA
ACTACTTACTCTAGCTTCCCGGCAACAATTAATAGACTGGATGGAGGCGGATAAAGTTGCAGGACCACTT
CTGCGCTCGGCCCTTCCGGCTGGCTGGTTTATTGCTGATAAATCTGGAGCCGGTGAGCGTGGGTCTCGCG
GTATCATTGCAGCACTGGGGCCAGATGGTAAGCCCTCCCGTATCGTAGTTATCTACACGACGGGGAGTCA
GGCAACTATGGATGAACGAAATAGACAGATCGCTGAGATAGGTGCCTCACTGATTAAGCATTGGTAACTG
TCAGACCAAGTTTACTCATATATACTTTAGATTGATTTAAAACTTCATTTTTAATTTAAAAGGATCTAGG
TGAAGATCCTTTTTGATAATCTCATGACCAAAATCCCTTAACGTGAGTTTTCGTTCCACTGAGCGTCAGA
CCCCGTAGAAAAGATCAAAGGATCTTCTTGAGATCCTTTTTTTCTGCGCGTAATCTGCTGCTTGCAAACA
AAAAAACCACCGCTACCAGCGGTGGTTTGTTTGCCGGATCAAGAGCTACCAACTCTTTTTCCGAAGGTAA
CTGGCTTCAGCAGAGCGCAGATACCAAATACTGTTCTTCTAGTGTAGCCGTAGTTAGGCCACCACTTCAA
GAACTCTGTAGCACCGCCTACATACCTCGCTCTGCTAATCCTGTTACCAGTGGCTGCTGCCAGTGGCGAT
AAGTCGTGTCTTACCGGGTTGGACTCAAGACGATAGTTACCGGATAAGGCGCAGCGGTCGGGCTGAACGG
GGGGTTCGTGCACACAGCCCAGCTTGGAGCGAACGACCTACACCGAACTGAGATACCTACAGCGTGAGCT
ATGAGAAAGCGCCACGCTTCCCGAAGGGAGAAAGGCGGACAGGTATCCGGTAAGCGGCAGGGTCGGAACA
GGAGAGCGCACGAGGGAGCTTCCAGGGGGAAACGCCTGGTATCTTTATAGTCCTGTCGGGTTTCGCCACC
TCTGACTTGAGCGTCGATTTTTGTGATGCTCGTCAGGGGGGCGGAGCCTATGGAAAAACGCCAGCAACGC
GGCCTTTTTACGGTTCCTGGCCTTTTGCTGGCCTTTTGCTCACATGTTCTTTCCTGCGTTATCCCCTGAT
TCTGTGGATAACCGTATTACCGCCTTTGAGTGAGCTGATACCGCTCGCCGCAGCCGAACGACCGAGCGCA
GCGAGTCAGTGAGCGAGGAAGCGGAAGAGCGCCCAATACGCAAACCGCCTCTCCCCGCGCGTTGGCCGAT
TCATTAATGCAGCTGGCACGACAGGTTTCCCGACTGGAAAGCGGGCAGTGAGCGCAACGCAATTAATGTG
AGTTAGCTCACTCATTAGGCACCCCAGGCTTTACACTTTATGCTTCCGGCTCGTATGTTGTGTGGAATTG
TGAGCGGATAACAATTTCACACAGGAAACAGCTATGACCATGATTACGCCAAGCGCGCAATTAACCCTCA
CTAAAGGGAACAAAAGCTGGAGCTGCAAGC
Features (pLannotate 1.2.2; 31 found; start..end, strand, type, name):
      5..231     +  promoter       RSV promoter: Rous sarcoma virus enhancer/promoter
    232..412     +  LTR            5' LTR (truncated): truncated 5' long terminal repeat (LTR) from HIV-1
    459..584     +  misc_feature   HIV-1 Ψ: packaging signal of human immunodeficiency virus type 1
    568..931     +  CDS            HIV-1 gag (fragment): gag protein from human immunodeficiency virus 1; gag
   1077..1310    +  misc_feature   RRE: The Rev response element (RRE) of HIV-1 allows for Rev-dependent mRNA export from the nucleus to the cytoplasm.
   1687..1713    +  CDS            Rev (fragment): human immunodeficiency virus 1 (HIV-1) Rev protein; rev; enhances nuclear export of unspliced and incompletely spliced viral mRNAs
   1720..1743    +  promoter       SV40 promoter (fragment): SV40 early promoter
   1744..1815    +  promoter       SV40 promoter (fragment): SV40 enhancer and early promoter
   1839..1974    +  rep_origin     SV40 ori: SV40 origin of replication
   2020..2616    +  CDS            PuroR (fragment): puromycin N-acetyltransferase; pac from Streptomyces; confers resistance to puromycin
   2665..2782    +  misc_feature   cPPT/CTS: central polypurine tract and central termination sequence of HIV-1
   2847..2913    +  CDS            small t antigen (fragment): SV40 (simian virus 40) small t antigen
   2920..4098    +  promoter       EF-1α promoter: strong constitutive promoter for human elongation factor EF-1α
   4133..4318    +  CDS            ZNF720 (fragment): ZN720_HUMAN - Experimental evidence at protein level: Swiss-Prot protein existence level 1. From Homo sapiens (Human).
   4565..4618    +  promoter       U6 promoter (fragment): RNA polymerase III promoter for human U6 snRNA
   4660..5248    +  misc_feature   WPRE: woodchuck hepatitis virus posttranscriptional regulatory element
   5299..5318    +  misc_feature   cPPT/CTS (fragment): central polypurine tract and central termination sequence of HIV-1
   5320..5553    +  LTR            3' LTR (ΔU3): self-inactivating 3' long terminal repeat (LTR) from HIV-1
   5631..5752    +  polyA_signal   SV40 poly(A) signal: SV40 polyadenylation signal
   5792..5927    +  rep_origin     SV40 ori: SV40 origin of replication
   5948..5966    -  promoter       T7 promoter: promoter for bacteriophage T7 RNA polymerase
   5974..6129    +  CDS            lacZα (fragment): LacZα fragment of β-galactosidase; lacZ fragment
   6134..6562    +  rep_origin     f1 ori (sequence partly withheld): f1 bacteriophage origin of replication; arrow indicates direction of (+) strand synthesis
   6615..6719    +  promoter       AmpR promoter: bla
   6720..7580    +  CDS            AmpR: β-lactamase; bla; confers resistance to ampicillin, carbenicillin, and related antibiotics
   7751..8339    +  rep_origin     ori: high-copy-number ColE1/pMB1/pBR322/pUC origin of replication
   8522..8614    +  CDS            lacI (fragment): lac repressor; lacI; The lac repressor binds to the lac operator to inhibit transcription in E. coli. This inhibition can be relieved by adding lactose or isopropyl-β-D-thiogalactopyranoside (IPTG).
   8627..8648    +  protein_bind   CAP binding site: CAP binding activates transcription in the presence of cAMP. E. coli catabolite activator protein
   8663..8693    +  promoter       lac promoter: promoter for the E. coli lac operon
   8701..8717    +  protein_bind   lac operator: The lac repressor binds to the lac operator to inhibit transcription in E. coli. This inhibition can be relieved by adding lactose or isopropyl-β-D-thiogalactopyranoside (IPTG). lac repressor encoded by lacI
   8762..8780    +  promoter       T3 promoter: promoter for bacteriophage T3 RNA polymerase
