[The description below was written by a language model from this plasmid's Addgene catalogue record and pLannotate feature annotations shown in this document.]
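Description:
TFORF0534 is a third-generation-style, self-inactivating lentiviral expression plasmid built on the pLX_TRC317 backbone, carrying the human ZNF584 transcription factor open reading frame (a short isoform, about 0.54 kb) together with a unique 24-bp barcode. It belongs to a barcoded transcription factor ORF collection, in which the barcode lets each factor be identified by sequencing when many constructs are pooled in overexpression screens, such as those probing directed differentiation. In bacteria the plasmid replicates from a high-copy ColE1/pUC-type origin and is selected with ampicillin through the bla gene. An f1 origin and remnants of a lac/lacZα cloning region are also present. The depositor warns that the plasmid can recombine.

The viral portion begins with an RSV promoter fused to a truncated HIV-1 5' LTR, which drives genomic RNA production in packaging cells. This is followed by the Ψ packaging signal with a gag fragment, and the RRE for Rev-dependent nuclear export. An SV40 early promoter drives puromycin N-acetyltransferase for selection of transduced mammalian cells. A cPPT/CTS element then precedes the EF-1α promoter, which constitutively expresses the ORF. The automated annotation labels part of the insert as a ZNF720 fragment, probably reflecting homology within a domain conserved among zinc finger proteins rather than a different insert, since the catalogue entry names ZNF584. The barcode itself is not annotated. A WPRE downstream enhances transcript expression, and the ΔU3 3' LTR inactivates the viral promoter after integration. An SV40 poly(A) signal follows. The sequence record is described as a partial NGS result, although its length matches backbone plus insert.
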