Addgene plasmid #141636: TFORF0534
Purpose: Lentiviral vector for overexpressing the ZNF584 transcription factor ORF with a unique 24-bp barcode. Barcodes facilitate identification of transcription factors in pooled screens.
Depositing lab: Feng Zhang. Depositing organization: Broad Institute. Publication: A transcription factor atlas of directed differentiation. Joung J, Ma S, Tay T, Geiger-Schuller KR, Kirchgatterer PC, Verdine VK, Guo B, Arias-Garcia MA, Allen WE, Singh A, Kuksenko O, Abudayyeh OO, Gootenberg JS, Fu Z, Macrae RK, Buenrostro JD, Regev A, Zhang F. Cell. 2023 Jan 5;186(1):209-229.e26. doi: 10.1016/j.cell.2022.11.026. PubMed 36608654.
Backbone
  Vector backbone: pLX_TRC317
  Backbone manufacturer: Broad Institute Genetic Perturbation Platform
  Backbone size w/o insert (bp): 8264
  Vector type: Mammalian Expression, Lentiviral
  Selectable markers: Puromycin
Growth in bacteria
  Bacterial resistance: Ampicillin, 100 μg/mL
  Growth temperature: 37°C
  Growth strain: NEB Stable
  Copy number: High Copy
Gene/Insert
  Gene/Insert name: ZNF584
  Species: H. sapiens (human)
  Insert size (bp): 539
  Entrez Gene: ZNF584 (a.k.a. FLJ39899)
  Promoter: EF1a
  Cloning method: Unknown
  Sequencing primers: 5′ GGGTGGAGACTGAAGTTAGGCCAG; 3′ CACATAGCGTAAAAGGAGCAACATAG
Terms and licenses: Academic/Nonprofit Terms; Industry Terms: Not Available to Industry
Depositor comments: NM_001318002,ENST00000322834 . The transcription factor ORF portion of this plasmid was synthesized by Genewiz. Please test multiple small colonies in case of plasmid recombination. To make this collection available in a timely manner, a portion of this collection was not fully sequenced by Addgene. If an Addgene verified full plasmid sequence is not available, please contact us prior to placing an order to request the full sequence.
How to cite: TFORF0534 was a gift from Feng Zhang (Addgene plasmid # 141636 ; http://n2t.net/addgene:141636 ; RRID:Addgene_141636)
