>Addgene plasmid #141636 | TFORF0534 | depositor partial sequence | sequence record 277045 | Insert
ACCGCCACCATGGCCGGGGAGGCGGAGGGCTTGGTGATGTTTGAGGATGTGACGGTATATTTCTCCAGGG
AGGAGTGGGGGCTCCTTAATGTGACCCAGAAGGGCCTATACCGGGATGTGATGCTGGAGAACTTTGCACT
CGTTAGCTCACTGGGACTTGCACCTTCGAGATCCCCTGTGTTTACCCAGCTGGAGGATGATGAACAGTCG
TGGGTGCCCAGCTGGGTGGATGTGACTCCAGTCAGCAGAGCAGAAGCCAGGAGAGGTTTTGGTCTTGGCC
CCGCATGTTCCTGCCTCTCTGGCCTGCGTCTCCTCATTGCCCTTCTCTGTATCTGTGCAGAGCTGTCTAC
TGTTGGCGACTCAGTGCGTGTCTTGAAATGTGCACATATCCTTAAACAGATGGTTTGTGTAGAGTGGAGG
ATGAGAGAGCCCATCCTGAGCATCTAGTAATGAACTAGTCCGTAACTTGAAAGTATTTCGATTTCTTGGC
TTTATATATCTTGTGGAAAGGACGATAGGAACGCCTATCACTTGAATTT
