>Addgene plasmid #141636 | TFORF0534 | depositor partial sequence | sequence record 277046 | Barcode
TAGGAACGCCTATCACTTGAATTT
